>Addgene plasmid #56421 | EGFP-Actin-7 | addgene full sequence | sequence record 313629 | Addgene NGS Result
ATTACCGCCATGCATTAGTTATTAATAGTAATCAATTACGGGGTCATTAGTTCATAGCCCATATATGGAG
TTCCGCGTTACATAACTTACGGTAAATGGCCCGCCTGGCTGACCGCCCAACGACCCCCGCCCATTGACGT
CAATAATGACGTATGTTCCCATAGTAACGCCAATAGGGACTTTCCATTGACGTCAATGGGTGGAGTATTT
ACGGTAAACTGCCCACTTGGCAGTACATCAAGTGTATCATATGCCAAGTACGCCCCCTATTGACGTCAAT
GACGGTAAATGGCCCGCCTGGCATTATGCCCAGTACATGACCTTATGGGACTTTCCTACTTGGCAGTACA
TCTACGTATTAGTCATCGCTATTACCATGGTGATGCGGTTTTGGCAGTACATCAATGGGCGTGGATAGCG
GTTTGACTCACGGGGATTTCCAAGTCTCCACCCCATTGACGTCAATGGGAGTTTGTTTTGGCACCAAAAT
CAACGGGACTTTCCAAAATGTCGTAACAACTCCGCCCCATTGACGCAAATGGGCGGTAGGCGTGTACGGT
GGGAGGTCTATATAAGCAGAGCTGGTTTAGTGAACCGTCAGATCCGCTAGCGCTACCGGTCGCCACCATG
GTGAGCAAGGGCGAGGAGCTGTTCACCGGGGTGGTGCCCATCCTGGTCGAGCTGGACGGCGACGTAAACG
GCCACAAGTTCAGCGTGTCCGGCGAGGGCGAGGGCGATGCCACCTACGGCAAGCTGACCCTGAAGTTCAT
CTGCACCACCGGCAAGCTGCCCGTGCCCTGGCCCACCCTCGTGACCACCCTGACCTACGGCGTGCAGTGC
TTCAGCCGCTACCCCGACCACATGAAGCAGCACGACTTCTTCAAGTCCGCCATGCCCGAAGGCTACGTCC
AGGAGCGCACCATCTTCTTCAAGGACGACGGCAACTACAAGACCCGCGCCGAGGTGAAGTTCGAGGGCGA
CACCCTGGTGAACCGCATCGAGCTGAAGGGCATCGACTTCAAGGAGGACGGCAACATCCTGGGGCACAAG
CTGGAGTACAACTACAACAGCCACAACGTCTATATCATGGCCGACAAGCAGAAGAACGGCATCAAGGTGA
ACTTCAAGATCCGCCACAACATCGAGGACGGCAGCGTGCAGCTCGCCGACCACTACCAGCAGAACACCCC
CATCGGCGACGGCCCCGTGCTGCTGCCCGACAACCACTACCTGAGCACCCAGTCCGCCCTGAGCAAAGAC
CCCAACGAGAAGCGCGATCACATGGTCCTGCTGGAGTTCGTGACCGCCGCCGGGATCACTCTCGGCATGG
ACGAGCTGTACAAGTCCGGACTCAGATCTCGAGCTATGGATGATGATATCGCCGCGCTCGTCGTCGACAA
CGGCTCCGGCATGTGCAAGGCCGGCTTCGCGGGCGACGATGCCCCCCGGGCCGTCTTCCCCTCCATCGTG
GGGCGCCCCAGGCACCAGGGCGTGATGGTGGGCATGGGTCAGAAGGATTCCTATGTGGGCGACGAGGCCC
AGAGCAAGAGAGGCATCCTCACCCTGAAGTACCCCATCGAGCACGGCATCGTCACCAACTGGGACGACAT
GGAGAAAATCTGGCACCACACCTTCTACAATGAGCTGCGTGTGGCTCCCGAGGAGCACCCCGTGCTGCTG
ACCGAGGCCCCCCTGAACCCCAAGGCCAACCGCGAGAAGATGACCCAGATCATGTTTGAGACCTTCAACA
CCCCAGCCATGTACGTTGCTATCCAGGCTGTGCTATCCCTGTACGCCTCTGGCCGTACCACTGGCATCGT
GATGGACTCCGGTGACGGGGTCACCCACACTGTGCCCATCTACGAGGGGTATGCCCTCCCCCATGCCATC
CTGCGTCTGGACCTGGCTGGCCGGGACCTGACTGACTACCTCATGAAGATCCTCACCGAGCGCGGCTACA
GCTTCACCACCACGGCCGAGCGGGAAATCGTGCGTGACATTAAGGAGAAGCTGTGCTACGTCGCCCTGGA
CTTCGAGCAAGAGATGGCCACGGCTGCTTCCAGCTCCTCCCTGGAGAAGAGCTACGAGCTGCCTGACGGC
CAGGTCATCACCATTGGCAATGAGCGGTTCCGCTGCCCTGAGGCACTCTTCCAGCCTTCCTTCCTGGGCA
TGGAGTCCTGTGGCATCCACGAAACTACCTTCAACTCCATCATGAAGTGTGACGTGGACATCCGCAAAGA
CCTGTACGCCAACACAGTGCTGTCTGGCGGCACCACCATGTACCCTGGCATTGCCGACAGGATGCAGAAG
GAGATCACTGCCCTGGCACCCAGCACAATGAAGATCAAGATCATTGCTCCTCCTGAGCGCAAGTACTCCG
TGTGGATCGGCGGCTCCATCCTGGCCTCGCTGTCCACCTTCCAGCAGATGTGGATCAGCAAGCAGGAGTA
TGACGAGTCCGGCCCCTCCATCGTCCACCGCAAATGCTTCTAGGGATCCACCGGATCTAGATAACTGATC
ATAATCAGCCATACCACATTTGTAGAGGTTTTACTTGCTTTAAAAAACCTCCCACACCTCCCCCTGAACC
TGAAACATAAAATGAATGCAATTGTTGTTGTTAACTTGTTTATTGCAGCTTATAATGGTTACAAATAAAG
CAATAGCATCACAAATTTCACAAATAAAGCATTTTTTTCACTGCATTCTAGTTGTGGTTTGTCCAAACTC
ATCAATGTATCTTAACGCGTAAATTGTAAGCGTTAATATTTTGTTAAAATTCGCGTTAAATTTTTGTTAA
ATCAGCTCATTTTTTAACCAATAGGCCGAAATCGGCAAAATCCCTTATAAATCAAAAGAATAGACCGAGA
TAGGGT
[37 nt withheld, positions 2877-2913]
AAAGAACGTGGACTCCAACGTCAAAGG
[49 nt withheld, positions 2941-2989]
T
[91 nt withheld, positions 2991-3081]
G
[124 nt withheld, positions 3083-3206]
CAGGTGGCACTTTTCGGGGAAATGTGCGCGGAACCCCTATTTGTTTATTTTTCTAAATACATTCAAATAT
GTATCCGCTCATGAGACAATAACCCTGATAAATGCTTCAATAATATTGAAAAAGGAAGAGTCCTGAGGCG
GAAAGAACCAGCTGTGGAATGTGTGTCAGTTAGGGTGTGGAAAGTCCCCAGGCTCCCCAGCAGGCAGAAG
TATGCAAAGCATGCATCTCAATTAGTCAGCAACCAGGTGTGGAAAGTCCCCAGGCTCCCCAGCAGGCAGA
AGTATGCAAAGCATGCATCTCAATTAGTCAGCAACCATAGTCCCGCCCCTAACTCCGCCCATCCCGCCCC
TAACTCCGCCCAGTTCCGCCCATTCTCCGCCCCATGGCTGACTAATTTTTTTTATTTATGCAGAGGCCGA
GGCCGCCTCGGCCTCTGAGCTATTCCAGAAGTAGTGAGGAGGCTTTTTTGGAGGCCTAGGCTTTTGCAAA
GATCGATCAAGAGACAGGATGAGGATCGTTTCGCATGATTGAACAAGATGGATTGCACGCAGGTTCTCCG
GCCGCTTGGGTGGAGAGGCTATTCGGCTATGACTGGGCACAACAGACAATCGGCTGCTCTGATGCCGCCG
TGTTCCGGCTGTCAGCGCAGGGGCGCCCGGTTCTTTTTGTCAAGACCGACCTGTCCGGTGCCCTGAATGA
ACTGCAAGACGAGGCAGCGCGGCTATCGTGGCTGGCCACGACGGGCGTTCCTTGCGCAGCTGTGCTCGAC
GTTGTCACTGAAGCGGGAAGGGACTGGCTGCTATTGGGCGAAGTGCCGGGGCAGGATCTCCTGTCATCTC
ACCTTGCTCCTGCCGAGAAAGTATCCATCATGGCTGATGCAATGCGGCGGCTGCATACGCTTGATCCGGC
TACCTGCCCATTCGACCACCAAGCGAAACATCGCATCGAGCGAGCACGTACTCGGATGGAAGCCGGTCTT
GTCGATCAGGATGATCTGGACGAAGAGCATCAGGGGCTCGCGCCAGCCGAACTGTTCGCCAGGCTCAAGG
CGAGCATGCCCGACGGCGAGGATCTCGTCGTGACCCATGGCGATGCCTGCTTGCCGAATATCATGGTGGA
AAATGGCCGCTTTTCTGGATTCATCGACTGTGGCCGGCTGGGTGTGGCGGACCGCTATCAGGACATAGCG
TTGGCTACCCGTGATATTGCTGAAGAGCTTGGCGGCGAATGGGCTGACCGCTTCCTCGTGCTTTACGGTA
TCGCCGCTCCCGATTCGCAGCGCATCGCCTTCTATCGCCTTCTTGACGAGTTCTTCTGAGCGGGACTCTG
GGGTTCGAAATGACCGACCAAGCGACGCCCAACCTGCCATCACGAGATTTCGATTCCACCGCCGCCTTCT
ATGAAAGGTTGGGCTTCGGAATCGTTTTCCGGGACGCCGGCTGGATGATCCTCCAGCGCGGGGATCTCAT
GCTGGAGTTCTTCGCCCACCCTAGGGGGAGGCTAACTGAAACACGGAAGGAGACAATACCGGAAGGAACC
CGCGCTATGACGGCAATAAAAAGACAGAATAAAACGCACGGTGTTGGGTCGTTTGTTCATAAACGCGGGG
TTCGGTCCCAGGGCTGGCACTCTGTCGATACCCCACCGAGACCCCATTGGGGCCAATACGCCCGCGTTTC
TTCCTTTTCCCCACCCCACCCCCCAAGTTCGGGTGAAGGCCCAGGGCTCGCAGCCAACGTCGGGGCGGCA
GGCCCTGCCATAGCCTCAGGTTACTCATATATACTTTAGATTGATTTAAAACTTCATTTTTAATTTAAAA
GGATCTAGGTGAAGATCCTTTTTGATAATCTCATGACCAAAATCCCTTAACGTGAGTTTTCGTTCCACTG
AGCGTCAGACCCCGTAGAAAAGATCAAAGGATCTTCTTGAGATCCTTTTTTTCTGCGCGTAATCTGCTGC
TTGCAAACAAAAAAACCACCGCTACCAGCGGTGGTTTGTTTGCCGGATCAAGAGCTACCAACTCTTTTTC
CGAAGGTAACTGGCTTCAGCAGAGCGCAGATACCAAATACTGTTCTTCTAGTGTAGCCGTAGTTAGGCCA
CCACTTCAAGAACTCTGTAGCACCGCCTACATACCTCGCTCTGCTAATCCTGTTACCAGTGGCTGCTGCC
AGTGGCGATAAGTCGTGTCTTACCGGGTTGGACTCAAGACGATAGTTACCGGATAAGGCGCAGCGGTCGG
GCTGAACGGGGGGTTCGTGCACACAGCCCAGCTTGGAGCGAACGACCTACACCGAACTGAGATACCTACA
GCGTGAGCTATGAGAAAGCGCCACGCTTCCCGAAGGGAGAAAGGCGGACAGGTATCCGGTAAGCGGCAGG
GTCGGAACAGGAGAGCGCACGAGGGAGCTTCCAGGGGGAAACGCCTGGTATCTTTATAGTCCTGTCGGGT
TTCGCCACCTCTGACTTGAGCGTCGATTTTTGTGATGCTCGTCAGGGGGGCGGAGCCTATGGAAAAACGC
CAGCAACGCGGCCTTTTTACGGTTCCTGGCCTTTTGCTGGCCTTTTGCTCACATGTTCTTTCCTGCGTTA
TCCCCTGATTCTGTGGATAACCGT
Features (pLannotate 1.2.2; 15 found; start..end, strand, type, name):
     76..379     +  enhancer       CMV enhancer: human cytomegalovirus immediate early enhancer
    380..583     +  promoter       CMV promoter: human cytomegalovirus (CMV) immediate early promoter
    628..1344    +  CDS            EGFP: EGFP is a basic (constitutively fluorescent) green fluorescent protein published in 1996, derived from Aequorea victoria. It is reported to be a rapidly-maturing weak dimer with moderate acid sensitivity.
   1345..1365    +  misc_feature   MCS (fragment): multiple cloning site
   1366..2490    +  CDS            ACTB: ACTB_BOVIN - Experimental evidence at protein level: Swiss-Prot protein existence level 1. Actin is a highly conserved protein that polymerizes to produce filaments that form cross-linked networks in the cytoplasm of cells. Actin exists in both monomeric (G-actin) and polymeric (F-actin) forms, both forms playing key functions, such as cell motility and contraction. In addition to their role in the cytoplasmic cytoskeleton, G- and F-actin also localize in the nucleus, and regulate gene transcription and motility and repair of damaged DNA. From Bos taurus (Bovine).
   2516..2600    +  CDS            large T antigen (fragment): large T antigen from SV40 (simian virus 40)
   2623..2744    +  polyA_signal   SV40 poly(A) signal: SV40 polyadenylation signal
   2778..3206    -  rep_origin     f1 ori (sequence partly withheld): f1 bacteriophage origin of replication; arrow indicates direction of (+) strand synthesis
   3233..3337    +  promoter       AmpR promoter: bla
   3339..3696    +  promoter       SV40 promoter: SV40 enhancer and early promoter
   3731..4525    +  CDS            NeoR/KanR: aminoglycoside phosphotransferase from Tn5; aph(3')-II (or nptII); confers resistance to neomycin, kanamycin, and G418 (Geneticin®)
   4546..4698    +  CDS            ble (fragment): BLE_KLEPN - Experimental evidence at protein level: Swiss-Prot protein existence level 1. Binding protein with a strong affinity to the bleomycin family of antibiotics. Binds to CL990; an antimitotic-antibiotic compound. From Klebsiella pneumoniae.
   4757..4804    +  polyA_signal   HSV TK poly(A) signal: herpes simplex virus thymidine kinase polyadenylation signal (Cole and Stacy, 1985)
   4895..4911    -  polyA_signal   bGH poly(A) signal (fragment): bovine growth hormone polyadenylation signal
   5133..5721    +  rep_origin     ori: high-copy-number ColE1/pMB1/pBR322/pUC origin of replication
