[The description below was written by a language model from this plasmid's Addgene catalogue record and pLannotate feature annotations shown in this document.]
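Description:
EGFP-Actin-7 is a mammalian expression plasmid built on an EGFP fusion backbone of the C1 type, in which the fluorescent protein sits upstream of the cloning site. It encodes human cytoplasmic beta-actin (ACTB) fused at its N terminus to EGFP. The sequenced record is 5,820 nt. Transcription is driven by the human cytomegalovirus immediate early enhancer and promoter. The EGFP open reading frame is followed by a 21-nt remnant of the multiple cloning site, which acts as a short linker (presumably the "7" in the name, i.e. seven residues), and then by the actin coding sequence. An SV40 polyadenylation signal terminates the transcript. The automated annotation matched the actin CDS to the bovine protein entry, which reflects the very high conservation of beta-actin. The catalogue record states that the insert is human.

The plasmid replicates in E. coli from a high-copy ColE1/pUC-type origin and also carries an f1 origin for single-stranded DNA production. A single Tn5 aminoglycoside phosphotransferase gene (NeoR/KanR) provides selection in both hosts. A bacterial bla-type promoter drives it for kanamycin resistance in bacteria, and the SV40 enhancer/early promoter with the HSV TK polyadenylation signal drives it for G418 selection of stably transfected mammalian cells. The short large T antigen, ble and bGH poly(A) fragments in the feature table are probably backbone remnants or partial matches rather than functional elements.

The construct is intended as a localization marker. The EGFP-actin fusion is meant to label the actin cytoskeleton for fluorescence imaging, with excitation at 488 nm and emission at 507 nm.
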