Addgene plasmid #56421: EGFP-Actin-7
Purpose: Localization: Actin, Excitation: 488, Emission: 507
Depositing lab: Michael Davidson. Depositing organization: Florida State University, Tallahassee. Publication: Fluorescent protein tracking and detection: fluorescent protein structure and color variants. Rizzo MA, Davidson MW, Piston DW. Cold Spring Harb Protoc. 2009 Dec;2009(12):pdb.top63. doi: 10.1101/pdb.top63. PubMed 20150100.
Backbone
  Vector backbone: EGFP
  Backbone size w/o insert (bp): 4750
  Vector type: Mammalian Expression
  Selectable markers: Neomycin (select with G418)
Growth in bacteria
  Bacterial resistance: Kanamycin, 50 μg/mL
  Growth temperature: 37°C
  Growth strain: DH5alpha
  Copy number: High Copy
Gene/Insert
  Gene/Insert name: Actin (alt name: NM_001101.3)
  Species: H. sapiens (human)
  Entrez Gene: ACTB (a.k.a. BKRNS, BNS, BRWS1, CSMH, DDS1, PS1TP5BP1, THC8)
  Promoter: CMV
  Tag / fusion protein: EGFP (N terminal on backbone)
  Cloning method: Unknown
  Sequencing primers: 5′ CMV-F; 3′ SV40pA-R
Terms and licenses: Academic/Nonprofit Terms; Industry Terms
Depositor comments: . Excitation = 488; Emission = 507
How to cite: EGFP-Actin-7 was a gift from Michael Davidson (Addgene plasmid # 56421 ; http://n2t.net/addgene:56421 ; RRID:Addgene_56421)
