>Addgene plasmid #56421 | EGFP-Actin-7 | depositor partial sequence | sequence record 87313 | insert sequence
GACGTCAGATCCGCTAGCGCTACCGGTCGCCACCATGGTGAGCAAGGGCGAGGAGCTGTTCACCGGGGTG
GTGCCCATCCTGGTCGAGCTGGACGGCGACGTAAACGGCCACAAGTTCAGCGTGTCCGGCGAGGGCGAGG
GCGATGCCACCTACGGCAAGCTGACCCTGAAGTTCATCTGCACCACCGGCAAGCTGCCCGTGCCCTGGCC
CACCCTCGTGACCACCCTGACCTACGGCGTGCAGTGCTTCAGCCGCTACCCCGACCACATGAAGCAGCAC
GACTTCTTCAAGTCCGCCATGCCCGAAGGCTACGTCCAGGAGCGCACCATCTTCTTCAAGGACGACGGCA
ACTACAAGACCCGCGCCGAGGTGAAGTTCGAGGGCGACACCCTGGTGAACCGCATCGAGCTGAAGGGCAT
CGACTTCAAGGAGGACGGCAACATCCTGGGGCACAAGCTGGAGTACAACTACAACAGCCACAACGTCTAT
ATCATGGCCGACAAGCAGAAGAACGGCATCAAGGTGAACTTCAAGATCCGCCACAACATCGAGGACGGCA
GCGTGCAGCTCGCCGACCACTACCAGCAGAACACCCCCATCGGCGACGGCCCCGTGCTGCTGCCCGACAA
CCACTACCTGAGCACCCAGTCCGCCCTGAGCAAAGACCCCAACGAGAAGCGCGATCACATGGTCCTGCTG
GAGTTCGTGACCGCCGCCGGGATCACTCTCGGCATGGACGAGCTGTACAAGTCCGGACTCAGATCTCGAG
CTATGGATGATGATATCGCCGCGCTCGTCGTCGACAACGGCTCCGGCATGTGCAAGGCCGGCTTCGCGGG
CGACGATGCCCCCCGGGCCGTCTTCCCCTCCATCGTGGGGCGCCCCAGGCACCAGGGCGTGATGGTGGGC
ATGGGTCAGAAGGATTCCTATGTGGGCGACGAGGCCCAGAGCAAGAGAGGCATCCTCACCCTGAAGTACC
CCATCGAGCACGGCATCGTCACCAACTGGGACGACATGGAGAAAATCTGGCACCACACCTTCTACAATGA
GCTGCGTGTGGCTCCCGAGGAGCACCCCGTGCTGCTGACCGAGGCCCCCCTGAACCCCAAGGCCAACCGC
GAGAAGATGACCCAGATCATGTTTGAGACCTTCAACACCCCAGCCATGTACGTTGCTATCCAGGCTGTGC
TATCCCTGTACGCCTCTGGCCGTACCACTGGCATCGTGATGGACTCCGGTGACGGGGTCACCCACACTGT
GCCCATCTACGAGGGGTATGCCCTCCCCCATGCCATCCTGCGTCTGGACCTGGCTGGCCGGGACCTGACT
GACTACCTCATGAAGATCCTCACCGAGCGCGGCTACAGCTTCACCACCACGGCCGAGCGGGAAATCGTGC
GTGACATTAAGGAGAAGCTGTGCTACGTCGCCCTGGACTTCGAGCAAGAGATGGCCACGGCTGCTTCCAG
CTCCTCCCTGGAGAAGAGCTACGAGCTGCCTGACGGCCAGGTCATCACCATTGGCAATGAGCGGTTCCGC
TGCCCTGAGGCACTCTTCCAGCCTTCCTTCCTGGGCATGGAGTCCTGTGGCATCCACGAAACTACCTTCA
ACTCCATCATGAAGTGTGACGTGGACATCCGCAAAGACCTGTACGCCAACACAGTGCTGTCTGGCGGCAC
CACCATGTACCCTGGCATTGCCGACAGGATGCAGAAGGAGATCACTGCCCTGGCACCCAGCACAATGAAG
ATCAAGATCATTGCTCCTCCTGAGCGCAAGTACTCCGTGTGGATCGGCGGCTCCATCCTGGCCTCGCTGT
CCACCTTCCAGCAGATGTGGATCAGCAAGCAGGAGTATGACGAGTCCGGCCCCTCCATCGTCCACCGCAA
ATGCTTCTAGGGATCCACCGGATCTAGATAACTGATCATAATCAGCCATACCACATTGAG
